>Addgene plasmid #47220 | TAL3501 | depositor partial sequence | sequence record 67307 | Insert sequence
ATGGACTACAAAGACCATGACGGTGATTATAAAGATCATGACATCGATTACAAGGATGACGATGACAAGA
TGGCCCCCAAGAAGAAGAGGAAGGTGGGCATTCACCGCGGGGTACCTATGGTGGACTTGAGGACACTCGG
TTATTCGCAACAGCAACAGGAGAAAATCAAGCCTAAGGTCAGGAGCACCGTCGCGCAACACCACGAGGCG
CTTGTGGGGCATGGCTTCACTCATGCGCATATTGTCGCGCTTTCACAGCACCCTGCGGCGCTTGGGACGG
TGGCTGTCAAATACCAAGATATGATTGCGGCCCTGCCCGAAGCCACGCACGAGGCAATTGTAGGGGTCGG
TAAACAGTGGTCGGGAGCGCGAGCACTTGAGGCGCTGCTGACTGTGGCGGGTGAGCTTAGGGGGCCTCCG
CTCCAGCTCGACACCGGGCAGCTGCTGAAGATCGCGAAGAGAGGGGGAGTAACAGCGGTAGAGGCAGTGC
ACGCCTGGCGCAATGCGCTCACCGGGGCCCCCTTGAACCTGACCCCAGACCAGGTAGTCGCAATCGCGAA
CAATAATGGGGGAAAGCAAGCCCTGGAAACCGTGCAAAGGTTGTTGCCGGTCCTTTGTCAAGACCACGGC
CTTACACCGGAGCAAGTCGTGGCCATTGCAAATAATAACGGTGGCAAACAGGCTCTTGAGACGGTTCAGA
GACTTCTCCCAGTTCTCTGTCAAGCCCACGGGCTGACTCCCGATCAAGTTGTAGCGATTGCGTCGCATGA
CGGAGGGAAACAAGCATTGGAGACTGTCCAACGGCTCCTTCCCGTGTTGTGTCAAGCCCACGGTTTGACG
CCTGCACAAGTGGTCGCCATCGCCTCCAATATTGGCGGTAAGCAGGCGCTGGAAACAGTACAGCGCCTGC
TGCCTGTACTGTGCCAGGATCATGGACTGACCCCAGACCAGGTAGTCGCAATCGCGAACAATAATGGGGG
AAAGCAAGCCCTGGAAACCGTGCAAAGGTTGTTGCCGGTCCTTTGTCAAGACCACGGCCTTACACCGGAG
CAAGTCGTGGCCATTGCAAGCAACATCGGTGGCAAACAGGCTCTTGAGACGGTTCAGAGACTTCTCCCAG
TTCTCTGTCAAGCCCACGGGCTGACTCCCGATCAAGTTGTAGCGATTGCGTCGAACATTGGAGGGAAACA
AGCATTGGAGACTGTCCAACGGCTCCTTCCCGTGTTGTGTCAAGCCCACGGTTTGACGCCTGCACAAGTG
GTCGCCATCGCCTCCAATATTGGCGGTAAGCAGGCGCTGGAAACAGTACAGCGCCTGCTGCCTGTACTGT
GCCAGGATCATGGACTGACCCCAGACCAGGTAGTCGCAATCGCGTCAAACGGAGGGGGAAAGCAAGCCCT
GGAAACCGTGCAAAGGTTGTTGCCGGTCCTTTGTCAAGACCACGGCCTTACACCGGAGCAAGTCGTGGCC
ATTGCAAGCAATGGGGGTGGCAAACAGGCTCTTGAGACGGTTCAGAGACTTCTCCCAGTTCTCTGTCAAG
CCCACGGGCTGACTCCCGATCAAGTTGTAGCGATTGCGTCGCATGACGGAGGGAAACAAGCATTGGAGAC
TGTCCAACGGCTCCTTCCCGTGTTGTGTCAAGCCCACGGTTTGACGCCTGCACAAGTGGTCGCCATCGCC
TCCAATATTGGCGGTAAGCAGGCGCTGGAAACAGTACAGCGCCTGCTGCCTGTACTGTGCCAGGATCATG
GACTGACCCCAGACCAGGTAGTCGCAATCGCGTCAAACGGAGGGGGAAAGCAAGCCCTGGAAACCGTGCA
AAGGTTGTTGCCGGTCCTTTGTCAAGACCACGGCCTTACACCGGAGCAAGTCGTGGCCATTGCAAATAAT
AACGGTGGCAAACAGGCTCTTGAGACGGTTCAGAGACTTCTCCCAGTTCTCTGTCAAGCCCACGGGCTGA
CTCCCGATCAAGTTGTAGCGATTGCGTCGAACATTGGAGGGAAACAAGCATTGGAGACTGTCCAACGGCT
CCTTCCCGTGTTGTGTCAAGCCCACGGTTTGACGCCTGCACAAGTGGTCGCCATCGCCAGCCATGATGGC
GGTAAGCAGGCGCTGGAAACAGTACAGCGCCTGCTGCCTGTACTGTGCCAGGATCATGGACTGACACCCG
AACAGGTGGTCGCCATTGCTTCTAATGGGGGAGGACGGCCAGCCTTGGAG
