>Addgene plasmid #47220 | TAL3501 | addgene partial sequence | sequence record 69196 | JDS-TALEN-F 5'-TAGGGGTCGGTAAACAGTGG-3'
ACTGTGGCGGGTGAGCTTAGGGGGCCTCCGCTCCAGCTCGACACCGGGCAGCTGCTGAAGATCGCGAAGA
GAGGGGGAGTAACAGCGGTAGAGGCAGTGCACGCCTGGCGCAATGCGCTCACCGGGGCCCCCTTGAACCT
GACCCCAGACCAGGTAGTCGCAATCGCGAACAATAATGGGGGAAAGCAAGCCCTGGAAACCGTGCAAAGG
TTGTTGCCGGTCCTTTGTCAAGACCACGGCCTTACACCGGAGCAAGTCGTGGCCATTGCAAATAATAACG
GTGGCAAACAGGCTCTTGAGACGGTTCAGAGACTTCTCCCAGTTCTCTGTCAAGCCCACGGGCTGACTCC
CGATCAAGTTGTAGCGATTGCGTCGCATGACGGAGGGAAACAAGCATTGGAGACTGTCCAACGGCTCCTT
CCCGTGTTGTGTCAAGCCCACGGTTTGACGCCTGCACAAGTGGTCGCCATCGCCTCCAATATTGGCGGTA
AGCAGGCGCTGGAAACAGTACAGCGCCTGCTGCCTGTACTGTGCCAGGATCATGGACTGACCCCAGACCA
GGTAGTCGCAATCGCGAACAATAATGGGGGAAAGCAAGCCCTGGAAACCGTGCAAAGGTTGTTGCCGGTC
CTTTGTCAAGACCACGGCCTTACACCGGAGCAAGTCGTGGCCATTGCAAGCAACATCGGTGGCAAACAGG
CTCTTGAGACGGTTCAGAGACTTCTCCCAGTTCTCTGTCAAGCCCACGGGCTGACTCCCGATCAAGTTGT
AGCGATTGCGTCGAACATTGGAGGGAAACAAGCATTGGAGACTGTCCAACGGCTCCTTCCCGTGTTGTGT
CAAGCCCACGGTTTGACGCCTGCACAAGTGGTCGCCATCGCCTCCAATATTGGCGGTAAGCAGGCGCTGG
AAACAGTACAGCGCCTGCTGCCTGTACTGTGCCAGGATCATG
