[The description below was written by a language model from this plasmid's Addgene catalogue record.]
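Description:
TAL3501 is a TALEN expression plasmid encoding the "right" half of a nuclease pair directed against the zebrafish (D. rerio) gene NPHP5/iqcb1. It is built on the JDS78 backbone, a roughly 6.4 kb TALEN framework vector classed as mammalian expression with a T7 promoter. It is maintained in E. coli as a high-copy plasmid under ampicillin selection. No feature table accompanies the record, so the origin of replication and the polyadenylation signal are not explicitly listed. The use of a BGH reverse sequencing primer does suggest a BGH terminator region downstream of the coding sequence.

The insert is an approximately 1.4 kb array of TAL effector repeats, assembled to recognise a specific 18-nucleotide site in the target gene. It was cloned into the backbone through BsmBI sites that were destroyed in the process, as expected for a type IIS enzyme that cuts outside its recognition sequence and leaves a seamless junction. The backbone supplies the flanking parts of the fusion protein: an N-terminal 3X Flag tag for detection and a C-terminal wild-type FokI cleavage domain. FokI cuts only as a dimer, so this construct is meant to be used with a partner "left" TALEN binding the opposite strand nearby. The two FokI domains can then meet over the spacer and make a double-strand break, whose error-prone repair produces disruptive indels.

The CMV promoter drives expression in transfected cells. The T7 designation indicates that the coding sequence can also be transcribed in vitro to make mRNA, which fits the associated work on targeted gene disruption in somatic zebrafish cells. The depositor recommends confirming the plasmid by diagnostic restriction digest before use.
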