Addgene plasmid #47220: TAL3501
Depositing lab: Keith Joung. Depositing organization: Massachusetts General Hospital. Publication: Targeted gene disruption in somatic zebrafish cells using engineered TALENs. Sander JD, Cade L, Khayter C, Reyon D, Peterson RT, Joung JK, Yeh JR. Nat Biotechnol. 2011 Aug 5;29(8):697-8. doi: 10.1038/nbt.1934. PubMed 21822241.
Backbone
  Vector backbone: JDS78
  Backbone manufacturer: Addgene plasmid #32290
  Backbone size w/o insert (bp): 6447
  Vector type: Mammalian Expression ; T7
Growth in bacteria
  Bacterial resistance: Ampicillin, 100 μg/mL
  Growth temperature: 37°C
  Growth strain: XL1 Blue
  Copy number: High Copy
Gene/Insert
  Gene/Insert name: ZebrafishCommunity-NPHP5/iqcb1-right (alt name: NPHP5/iqcb1)
  Species: D. rerio (zebrafish)
  Insert size (bp): 1430
  Promoter: CMV
  Tag / fusion protein: 3X Flag (N terminal on backbone); WT FOKI (C terminal on backbone)
  Cloning method: Restriction Enzyme; 5′ cloning site BsmBI (destroyed during cloning); 3′ cloning site BsmBI (destroyed during cloning)
  Sequencing primers: 5′ CMV-F; 3′ BGH-rev
Terms and licenses: Academic/Nonprofit Terms; Industry Terms: Not Available to Industry
Depositor comments: Target binding site: TGGCAGAAATTCATGACT It is strongly recommended that users perform a diagnostic digest to verify this plasmid prior to use. For example, a double digest of the plasmid with BamHI and KpnI should result in two bands at 2.3kb and 5.8kb.
How to cite: TAL3501 was a gift from Keith Joung (Addgene plasmid # 47220 ; http://n2t.net/addgene:47220 ; RRID:Addgene_47220)
